Addgene plasmid #211128: pBiT3.1-N_WDR77:1-342
Purpose: Mammalian expression of full-length human WDR77. N-terminal HiBiT tag.
Depositing lab: Cheryl Arrowsmith. Depositing organization: University of Toronto. Publication: A Target Class Ligandability Evaluation of WD40 Repeat-Containing Proteins. Ackloo S, Li F, Szewczyk M, Seitova A, Loppnau P, Zeng H, Xu J, Ahmad S, Arnautova YA, Baghaie AJ, Beldar S, Bolotokova A, Centrella PA, Chau I, Clark MA, Cuozzo JW, Dehghani-Tafti S, Disch JS, Dong A, Dumas A, Feng JA, Ghiabi P, Gibson E, Gilmer J, Goldman B, Green SR, Guie MA, Guilinger JP, Harms N, Herasymenko O, Houliston S, Hutchinson A, Kearnes S, Keefe AD, Kimani SW, Kramer T, Kutera M, Kwak HA, Lento C, Li Y, Liu J, Loup J, Machado RAC, Mulhern CJ, Perveen S, Righetto GL, Riley P, Shrestha S, Sigel EA, Silva M, Sintchak MD, Slakman BL, Taylor RD, Thompson J, Torng W, Underkoffler C, von Rechenberg M, Walsh RT, Watson I, Wilson DJ, Wolf E, Yadav M, Yazdi AK, Zhang J, Zhang Y, Santhakumar V, Edwards AM, Barsyte-Lovejoy D, Schapira M, Brown PJ, Halabelian L, Arrowsmith CH. J Med Chem. 2025 Jan 23;68(2):1092-1112. doi: 10.1021/acs.jmedchem.4c02010. Epub 2024 Nov 4. PubMed 39495097.
Backbone
  Vector backbone: pBiT3.1-N
  Backbone manufacturer: Promega
  Vector type: Mammalian Expression
  Selectable markers: Neomycin (select with G418)
Growth in bacteria
  Bacterial resistance: Kanamycin, 50 μg/mL
  Growth temperature: 37°C
  Growth strain: DH5alpha
  Copy number: High Copy
Gene/Insert
  Gene/Insert name: WDR77:M1-E342
  Species: H. sapiens (human)
  Insert size (bp): 1026
  Mutation: wild type
  Entrez Gene: WDR77 (a.k.a. HKMT1069, MEP-50, MEP50, Nbla10071, p44, p44/Mep50)
  Promoter: CMV
  Tag / fusion protein: MVSGWRLFKKISGSSGGSSG (N terminal on insert)
  Cloning method: Ligation Independent Cloning
  Sequencing primers: 5′ T7; 3′ TTGCTCAGCGGTGGCAGCAG
Resource information
  A portion of this plasmid was derived from a plasmid made by: Mammalian Gene Collection (BC001679.2)
Terms and licenses: Academic/Nonprofit Terms; Industry Terms: Not Available to Industry
Depositor comments: 5' Cloning Site: Xho1 (not destroyed), 3' Cloning Site: Xba1 (not destroyed).
How to cite: pBiT3.1-N_WDR77:1-342 was a gift from Cheryl Arrowsmith (Addgene plasmid # 211128 ; http://n2t.net/addgene:211128 ; RRID:Addgene_211128)
