[The description below was written by a language model from this plasmid's Addgene catalogue record and pLannotate feature annotations shown in this document.]
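Description:
pBiT3.1-N_WDR77:1-342 is a mammalian expression plasmid built on Promega's pBiT3.1-N backbone, carrying full-length wild-type human WDR77 (residues M1–E342, a 1026 bp insert derived from a Mammalian Gene Collection clone) fused at its N-terminus to the HiBiT peptide through a short glycine/serine linker. Expression is driven by the CMV immediate-early enhancer and promoter, followed by a chimeric β-globin/immunoglobulin intron that promotes efficient processing of the transcript, and is terminated by an SV40 polyadenylation signal. A T7 promoter lies just upstream of the open reading frame and serves as a sequencing primer site. The insert was introduced by ligation-independent cloning between XhoI and XbaI sites, which are retained.

The 5,310 nt plasmid replicates at high copy in E. coli from a ColE1/pUC-type origin and is selected with kanamycin through a neo (nptII) gene under the bacterial EM7 promoter, with a loxP site immediately upstream. The catalogue lists neomycin/G418 as the mammalian selectable marker. However, the feature table shows only the bacterial EM7 promoter directly ahead of neo, and it also annotates a separate SV40 promoter–blasticidin S deaminase–synthetic poly(A) cassette that the catalogue does not mention, so the mammalian selection options should be checked against the sequence.

WDR77 (MEP50) is the WD40-repeat, non-catalytic partner of PRMT5 in the methylosome complex. HiBiT is a small peptide that complements the LgBiT fragment to reconstitute NanoLuc luciferase, allowing luminescent quantification of the tagged protein in cells or lysates. The construct was deposited with a study on the ligandability of WD40 repeat proteins, though the record does not state the specific assay.
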