Features (pLannotate 1.2.2; 17 found; start..end, strand, type, name):
     24..105     -  polyA_signal   SV40 poly(A) signal: SV40 polyadenylation signal
    128..211     -  CDS            large T antigen (fragment): large T antigen from SV40 (simian virus 40)
    276..641     +  enhancer       CMV enhancer: human cytomegalovirus immediate early enhancer
    643..842     +  promoter       CMV promoter: human cytomegalovirus (CMV) immediate early promoter
    981..1113    +  intron         chimeric intron: chimera between introns from human β-globin and immunoglobulin heavy chain genes
   1157..1175    +  promoter       T7 promoter: promoter for bacteriophage T7 RNA polymerase
   1250..2275    +  CDS            WDR77: MEP50_HUMAN - Also known as MEP50, WD45. Experimental evidence at protein level: Swiss-Prot protein existence level 1. Non-catalytic component of the methylosome complex, composed of PRMT5, WDR77 and CLNS1A, which modifies specific arginines to dimethylarginines in several spliceosomal Sm proteins and histones (PubMed:11756452). This modification targets Sm proteins to the survival of motor neurons (SMN) complex for assembly into small nuclear ribonucleoprotein core particles. Might play a role in transcription regulation. The methylosome complex also methylates the Piwi proteins (PIWIL1, PIWI
   2306..2324    +  misc_feature   MCS (fragment): pUC18/19 multiple cloning site
   2373..2494    -  polyA_signal   SV40 poly(A) signal: SV40 polyadenylation signal
   2517..2585    -  CDS            large T antigen (fragment): large T antigen from SV40 (simian virus 40)
   2609..2642    +  protein_bind   loxP: Cre-mediated recombination occurs in the 8-bp core sequence (GCATACAT). Cre recombinase
   2652..2699    +  promoter       EM7 promoter: synthetic bacterial promoter&nbsp
   2731..3522    +  CDS            neo: KKA2_KLEPN - Also known as kan, nptII. Experimental evidence at protein level: Swiss-Prot protein existence level 1. Resistance to kanamycin, neomycin, paromomycin, ribostamycin, butirosin and gentamicin B. From Klebsiella pneumoniae.
   3683..4271    -  rep_origin     ori: high-copy-number ColE1/pMB1/pBR322/pUC origin of replication
   4397..4445    -  polyA_signal   poly(A) signal: synthetic polyadenylation signal
   4469..4867    -  CDS            BSD: blasticidin S deaminase; Aspergillus terreus BSD; confers resistance to blasticidin
   4898..5255    -  promoter       SV40 promoter: SV40 enhancer and early promoter
>Addgene plasmid #211128 | pBiT3.1-N_WDR77:1-342 | addgene full sequence | sequence record 426011 | Addgene NGS Result
AAGACGCGTTAATTAAGACGTCGGCAGTGAAAAAAATGCTTTATTTGTGAAATTTGTGATGCTATTGCTT
TATTTGTAACCATTATAAGCTGCAATAAACAAGTTAACAACAACAATTGCATTCATTTTATGTTTCAGGT
TCAGGGGGAGGTGTGGGAGGTTTTTTAAAGCAAGTAAAACCTCTACAAATGTGGTATGGCTGATTATGAT
CCGCGGCCGCAATACGTCGACGTTATCAGCTGACTTCGTACGAGAGCCTAGGATTATGGCGCGCCACTAG
TTATTAATAGTAATCAATTACGGGGTCATTAGTTCATAGCCCATATATGGAGTTCCGCGTTACATAACTT
ACGGTAAATGGCCCGCCTGGCTGACCGCCCAACGACCCCCGCCCATTGACGTCAATAATGACGTATGTTC
CCATAGTAACGCCAATAGGGACTTTCCATTGACGTCAATGGGTGGAGTATTTACGGTAAACTGCCCACTT
GGCAGTACATCAAGTGTATCATATGCCAAGTCCGCCCCCTATTGACGTCAATGACGGTAAATGGCCCGCC
TGGCATTATGCCCAGTACATGACCTTACGGGACTTTCCTACTTGGCAGTACATCTACGTATTAGTCATCG
CTATTACCATGGTGATGCGGTTTTGGCAGTACACCAATGGGCGTGGATAGCGGTTTGACTCACGGGGATT
TCCAAGTCTCCACCCCATTGACGTCAATGGGAGTTTGTTTTGGCACCAAAATCAACGGGACTTTCCAAAA
TGTCGTAATAACCCCGCCCCGTTGACGCAAATGGGCGGTAGGCGTGTACGGTGGGAGGTCTATATAAGCA
GAGCTGGTTTAGTGAACCGTCAGATCACTAGAATCTTTATTGCGGTAGTTTATCACAGTTAAATTGCTAA
CGCAGTCAGTGCTTCTGACACAACAGTCTCGAACTTAAGCTGCAGAAGTTGGTCGTGAGGCACTGGGCAG
GTAAGTATCAAGGTTACAAGACAGGTTTAAGGAGACCAATAGAAACTGGGCTTGTCGAGACAGAGAAGAC
TCTTGCGTTTCTGATAGGCACCTATTGGTCTTACTGACATCCACTTTGCCTTTCTCTCCACAGGTGTCCA
CTCCCAGTTCAATTACAGCTCTTAAGGCTAGAGTATTAATACGACTCACTATAGGGGTTAGCGATCGCCA
TGGTGAGCGGCTGGCGGCTGTTCAAGAAGATTAGCGGGAGCTCCGGTGGCTCGAGCGGTATGCGGAAGGA
AACCCCACCCCCCCTAGTGCCCCCGGCGGCCCGGGAGTGGAATCTTCCCCCAAATGCGCCCGCCTGCATG
GAACGGCAGTTGGAGGCTGCGCGGTACCGGTCCGATGGGGCGCTTCTCCTCGGGGCCTCCAGCCTGAGTG
GGCGCTGCTGGGCCGGCTCCCTCTGGCTTTTTAAGGACCCCTGTGCCGCCCCCAACGAAGGCTTCTGCTC
CGCCGGAGTCCAAACGGAGGCTGGAGTGGCTGACCTCACTTGGGTTGGGGAGAGAGGTATTCTAGTGGCC
TCCGATTCAGGTGCTGTTGAATTGTGGGAACTAGATGAGAATGAGACACTTATTGTCAGCAAGTTCTGCA
AGTATGAGCATGATGACATTGTGTCTACAGTCAGTGTCTTGAGCTCTGGCACACAAGCTGTCAGTGGTAG
CAAAGACATCTGCATCAAGGTTTGGGACCTTGCTCAGCAGGTGGTACTGAGTTCATACCGAGCTCATGCT
GCTCAGGTCACTTGTGTTGCTGCCTCTCCTCACAAGGACTCTGTGTTTCTTTCATGCAGCGAGGACAATA
GAATTTTACTCTGGGATACCCGCTGTCCCAAGCCAGCATCACAGATTGGCTGCAGTGCGCCTGGCTACCT
TCCTACCTCGCTGGCTTGGCATCCTCAGCAAAGTGAAGTCTTTGTCTTTGGTGATGAGAATGGGACAGTC
TCCCTTGTGGACACCAAGAGTACAAGCTGTGTCCTGAGCTCAGCTGTACACTCCCAGTGTGTCACTGGGC
TGGTGTTCTCCCCACACAGTGTTCCCTTCCTGGCCTCTCTCAGTGAAGACTGCTCACTTGCTGTGCTGGA
CTCAAGCCTTTCTGAGTTGTTTAGAAGCCAAGCCCACAGAGACTTTGTGAGAGATGCGACTTGGTCCCCG
CTCAATCACTCCCTGCTTACCACAGTGGGCTGGGACCATCAGGTCGTCCACCACGTTGTGCCCACAGAAC
CTCTCCCAGCCCCTGGACCTGCAAGTGTTACTGAGTAATCTAGAGGTCAAGCTTCGGGGGTTTAAACCTG
CAGGCATGCAAGCTGATTTGGCTGCTGCCACCGCTGAGCAAGGCCGCTTCGAGCAGACATGATAAGATAC
ATTGATGAGTTTGGACAAACCACAACTAGAATGCAGTGAAAAAAATGCTTTATTTGTGAAATTTGTGATG
CTATTGCTTTATTTGTAACCATTATAAGCTGCAATAAACAAGTTAACAACAACAATTGCATTCATTTTAT
GTTTCAGGTTCAGGGGGAGATGTGGGAGGTTTTTTTAAGCAAGTAAAACCTCTACAAATGTGGTAAAATC
TTAATTAAGACTTCTAATATAACTTCGTATAGCATACATTATACGAAGTTATGGTTCCACTGTTGACAAT
TAATCATCGGCATAGTATATCGGCATAGTATAATACGACAAGGTGAGGAACTAAACCCAGGAGGCAGATC
ATGATTGAACAAGATGGATTGCACGCAGGTTCTCCGGCCGCTTGGGTGGAGAGGCTATTCGGCTATGACT
GGGCACAACAGACAATCGGCTGCTCTGATGCCGCCGTGTTCCGGCTGTCAGCGCAGGGGCGCCCGGTTCT
TTTTGTCAAGACCGACCTGTCCGGTGCCCTGAATGAACTGCAGGACGAGGCAGCGCGGCTATCGTGGCTG
GCCACGACGGGCGTTCCTTGCGCAGCTGTGCTCGACGTTGTCACTGAAGCGGGAAGGGACTGGCTGCTAT
TGGGCGAAGTGCCGGGGCAGGATCTCCTGTCATCTCACCTTGCTCCTGCCGAGAAAGTATCCATCATGGC
TGATGCAATGCGGCGGCTGCATACGCTTGATCCGGCTACCTGCCCATTCGACCACCAAGCGAAACATCGC
ATCGAGCGAGCACGTACTCGGATGGAAGCCGGTCTTGTCGATCAGGATGATCTGGACGAAGAGCATCAGG
GGCTCGCGCCAGCCGAACTGTTCGCCAGGCTCAAGGCGCGCATGCCCGACGGCGAGGATCTCGTCGTGAC
CCATGGCGATGCCTGCTTGCCGAATATCATGGTGGAAAATGGCCGCTTTTCTGGATTCATCGACTGTGGC
CGGCTGGGTGTGGCGGACCGCTATCAGGACATAGCGTTGGCTACCCGTGATATTGCTGAAGAGCTTGGCG
GCGAATGGGCTGACCGCTTCCTCGTGCTTTACGGTATCGCCGCTCCCGATTCGCAGCGCATCGCCTTCTA
TCGCCTTCTTGACGAGTTCTTCTGATTCGAAATGACCGACCAAGCGACGCCCAACCGGTATCAGCTCACT
CAAAGGCGGTAATACGGTTATCCACAGAATCAGGGGATAACGCAGGAAAGAACATGTGAGCAAAAGGCCA
GCAAAAGGCCAGGAACCGTAAAAAGGCCGCGTTGCTGGCGTTTTTCCATAGGCTCCGCCCCCCTGACGAG
CATCACAAAAATCGACGCTCAAGTCAGAGGTGGCGAAACCCGACAGGACTATAAAGATACCAGGCGTTTC
CCCCTGGAAGCTCCCTCGTGCGCTCTCCTGTTCCGACCCTGCCGCTTACCGGATACCTGTCCGCCTTTCT
CCCTTCGGGAAGCGTGGCGCTTTCTCATAGCTCACGCTGTAGGTATCTCAGTTCGGTGTAGGTCGTTCGC
TCCAAGCTGGGCTGTGTGCACGAACCCCCCGTTCAGCCCGACCGCTGCGCCTTATCCGGTAACTATCGTC
TTGAGTCCAACCCGGTAAGACACGACTTATCGCCACTGGCAGCAGCCACTGGTAACAGGATTAGCAGAGC
GAGGTATGTAGGCGGTGCTACAGAGTTCTTGAAGTGGTGGCCTAACTACGGCTACACTAGAAGGACAGTA
TTTGGTATCTGCGCTCTGCTGAAGCCAGTTACCTTCGGAAAAAGAGTTGGTAGCTCTTGATCCGGCAAAC
AAACCACCGCTGGTAGCGGTGGTTTTTTTGTTTGCAAGCAGCAGATTACGCGCAGAAAAAAAGGATTTCA
AGAAGATCCTTTGATCTTTTCTACGGGGTCTGACGCTCAGTGGAACGAAAACTCACGTTAAGGGATTTTG
GTCATGAGATTATCAAAAAGGATCTTCACCTAGATCCTTTTATAGTCCGGAATCGTCACACAAAAAACCA
ACACACAGATGTAATGAAAATAAAGATATTTTATTGCGGCCATCGTGATGGCTAGAGTTTAGCCCTCCCA
CACATAACCAGAGGGCAGCAATTCACGAATCCCAACTGCCGTCGGCTGTCCATCACTGTCCTTCACTATG
GCTTTGATCCCAGGATGCAGATCGAGAAGCACCTGTCGGCACCGTCCGCAGGGGCTCAAGATGCCCCTGT
TCTCATTTCCGATCGCGACGATACAAGTCAGGTTGCCAGCTGCCGCAGCAGCAGCAGTGCCCAGCACCAC
GAGTTCTGCACAAGGTCCCCCAGTAAAATGATATACATTGACACCAGTGAAGATGCGGCCGTCGCTAGAG
AGAGCTGCGCTGGCGACGCTGTAGTCTTCAGAGATGGGGATGCTGTTGATTGTAGCCGTTGCTCTTTCAA
TGAGGGTGGATTCTTCTTGAGACAAAGGCTTGGCCATGGTGGCGCTAGTGTCAGAAGAATCGAGCTTTTT
GCAAAAGCCTAGGCCTCCAAAAAAGCCTCCTCACTACTTCTGGAATAGCTCAGAGGCCGAGGCGGCCTCG
GCCTCTGCATAAATAAAAAAAATTAGTCAGCCATGGGGCGGAGAATGGGCGGAACTGGGCGGAGTTAGGG
GCGGGATGGGCGGAGTTAGGGGCGGGACTATGGTTGCTGACTAATTGAGATGCATGCTTTGCATACTTCT
GCCTGCTGGGGAGCCTGGGGACTTTCCACACCTGGTTGCTGACTAATTGAGATGCATGCTTTGCATACTT
CTGCCTGCTGGGGAGCCTGGGGACTTTCCACACCCTAACTGACACACATTCCACAGCTGGTTCTTTCCGC
CTCAGAAGGTACCTAACCAAGTTCCTCTTTCAGAGGTTATTTCAGGCCATGGTGCTGCGC
