>Addgene plasmid #211128 | pBiT3.1-N_WDR77:1-342 | depositor partial sequence | sequence record 411734 | Insert sequence
ATGCGGAAGGAAACCCCACCCCCCCTAGTGCCCCCGGCGGCCCGGGAGTGGAATCTTCCCCCAAATGCGC
CCGCCTGCATGGAACGGCAGTTGGAGGCTGCGCGGTACCGGTCCGATGGGGCGCTTCTCCTCGGGGCCTC
CAGCCTGAGTGGGCGCTGCTGGGCCGGCTCCCTCTGGCTTTTTAAGGACCCCTGTGCCGCCCCCAACGAA
GGCTTCTGCTCCGCCGGAGTCCAAACGGAGGCTGGAGTGGCTGACCTCACTTGGGTTGGGGAGAGAGGTA
TTCTAGTGGCCTCCGATTCAGGTGCTGTTGAATTGTGGGAACTAGATGAGAATGAGACACTTATTGTCAG
CAAGTTCTGCAAGTATGAGCATGATGACATTGTGTCTACAGTCAGTGTCTTGAGCTCTGGCACACAAGCT
GTCAGTGGTAGCAAAGACATCTGCATCAAGGTTTGGGACCTTGCTCAGCAGGTGGTACTGAGTTCATACC
GAGCTCATGCTGCTCAGGTCACTTGTGTTGCTGCCTCTCCTCACAAGGACTCTGTGTTTCTTTCATGCAG
CGAGGACAATAGAATTTTACTCTGGGATACCCGCTGTCCCAAGCCAGCATCACAGATTGGCTGCAGTGCG
CCTGGCTACCTTCCTACCTCGCTGGCTTGGCATCCTCAGCAAAGTGAAGTCTTTGTCTTTGGTGATGAGA
ATGGGACAGTCTCCCTTGTGGACACCAAGAGTACAAGCTGTGTCCTGAGCTCAGCTGTACACTCCCAGTG
TGTCACTGGGCTGGTGTTCTCCCCACACAGTGTTCCCTTCCTGGCCTCTCTCAGTGAAGACTGCTCACTT
GCTGTGCTGGACTCAAGCCTTTCTGAGTTGTTTAGAAGCCAAGCCCACAGAGACTTTGTGAGAGATGCGA
CTTGGTCCCCGCTCAATCACTCCCTGCTTACCACAGTGGGCTGGGACCATCAGGTCGTCCACCACGTTGT
GCCCACAGAACCTCTCCCAGCCCCTGGACCTGCAAGTGTTACTGAG
